Addgene plasmid #222964: pLentiCRISPRv1-49535-sgFmr1_CGG5-2
Purpose: Targeting FMR1 5' UTR for CGG deletion
Depositing lab: Xinyu Zhao. Depositing organization: University of Wisconsin, Madison. Publication: CGG repeats in the human FMR1 gene regulate mRNA localization and cellular stress in developing neurons. Sirois CL, Guo Y, Li M, Wolkoff NE, Korabelnikov T, Sandoval S, Lee J, Shen M, Contractor A, Sousa AMM, Bhattacharyya A, Zhao X. Cell Rep. 2024 Jun 11;43(6):114330. doi: 10.1016/j.celrep.2024.114330. PubMed 38865241.
Backbone
  Vector backbone: lentiCRISPR
  Backbone manufacturer: Feng Zhang (Addgene #49535)
  Vector type: CRISPR
Growth in bacteria
  Bacterial resistance: Ampicillin, 100 μg/mL
  Growth temperature: 37°C
  Growth strain: NEB Stable
  Copy number: High Copy
Gene/Insert
  Gene/Insert name: FMR1 sgRNA
  gRNA/shRNA sequence: CCAGGGGGCGTGCGGCAGCG
  Species: H. sapiens (human)
  Entrez Gene: FMR1 (a.k.a. FMRP, FRAXA, POF, POF1)
  Cloning method: Gibson Cloning
Terms and licenses: Academic/Nonprofit Terms; Industry Terms: Not Available to Industry
How to cite: pLentiCRISPRv1-49535-sgFmr1_CGG5-2 was a gift from Xinyu Zhao (Addgene plasmid # 222964 ; http://n2t.net/addgene:222964 ; RRID:Addgene_222964)
