[The description below was written by a language model from this plasmid's Addgene catalogue record and pLannotate feature annotations shown in this document.]
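Description:
pLentiCRISPRv1-49535-sgFmr1_CGG5-2 is an all-in-one lentiviral CRISPR/Cas9 plasmid built on the lentiCRISPR (v1) backbone, carrying a single guide RNA directed against the 5' UTR of the human FMR1 gene. It is propagated in E. coli as a high-copy plasmid through a ColE1/pUC-type origin with ampicillin selection (AmpR). An f1 origin, an SV40 origin, and remnants of a lac/T3/T7 cloning region are also present in the bacterial backbone. The lentiviral portion follows a third-generation, self-inactivating layout. An RSV promoter drives a truncated HIV-1 5' LTR, followed by the Ψ packaging signal with a partial gag sequence, the RRE for Rev-dependent nuclear export, a cPPT/CTS, WPRE to enhance transcript expression, and a ΔU3 3' LTR. An SV40 polyadenylation signal lies downstream of the 3' LTR.

Two expression units sit between the LTRs. A human U6 RNA polymerase III promoter transcribes the FMR1-targeting spacer fused to the Streptococcus pyogenes gRNA scaffold; the guide was introduced by Gibson cloning. Downstream, an EF-1α core promoter drives S. pyogenes Cas9, which is annotated as contiguous N- and C-terminal portions that together form the full coding sequence. This is followed by a puromycin N-acetyltransferase gene that allows selection of transduced or transfected mammalian cells. The feature table does not annotate the linker between Cas9 and PuroR.

The stated purpose is to target the FMR1 5' UTR for deletion of the CGG repeat tract. The name suggests this guide cuts on the 5' side of the repeats, presumably for use with a second flanking guide, though the record does not state the pairing explicitly.
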