Features (pLannotate 1.2.2; 29 found; start..end, strand, type, name):
      5..231     +  promoter       RSV promoter: Rous sarcoma virus enhancer/promoter
    232..412     +  LTR            5' LTR (truncated): truncated 5' long terminal repeat (LTR) from HIV-1
    459..584     +  misc_feature   HIV-1 Ψ: packaging signal of human immunodeficiency virus type 1
    568..931     +  CDS            HIV-1 gag (fragment): gag protein from human immunodeficiency virus 1; gag
   1077..1310    +  misc_feature   RRE: The Rev response element (RRE) of HIV-1 allows for Rev-dependent mRNA export from the nucleus to the cytoplasm.
   1687..1713    +  CDS            Rev (fragment): human immunodeficiency virus 1 (HIV-1) Rev protein; rev; enhances nuclear export of unspliced and incompletely spliced viral mRNAs
   1717..1957    +  promoter       U6 promoter: RNA polymerase III promoter for human U6 snRNA
   1987..2062    +  misc_RNA       gRNA scaffold: guide RNA scaffold for the Streptococcus pyogenes CRISPR/Cas9 system
   2110..2227    +  misc_feature   cPPT/CTS: central polypurine tract and central termination sequence of HIV-1
   2296..2507    +  promoter       EF-1α core promoter: core promoter for human elongation factor EF-1α
   2611..4212    +  CDS            Cas9(N): N-terminal portion of Streptococcus pyogenes Cas9 (Zetsche et al., 2015)
   4213..6711    +  CDS            Cas9(C): C-terminal portion of Streptococcus pyogenes Cas9 (Zetsche et al., 2015)
   6832..7431    +  CDS            PuroR (fragment): puromycin N-acetyltransferase; pac from Streptomyces; confers resistance to puromycin
   7447..8035    +  misc_feature   WPRE: woodchuck hepatitis virus posttranscriptional regulatory element
   8086..8105    +  misc_feature   cPPT/CTS (fragment): central polypurine tract and central termination sequence of HIV-1
   8107..8340    +  LTR            3' LTR (ΔU3): self-inactivating 3' long terminal repeat (LTR) from HIV-1
   8418..8539    +  polyA_signal   SV40 poly(A) signal: SV40 polyadenylation signal
   8579..8714    +  rep_origin     SV40 ori: SV40 origin of replication
   8735..8753    -  promoter       T7 promoter: promoter for bacteriophage T7 RNA polymerase
   8761..8916    +  CDS            lacZα (fragment): LacZα fragment of β-galactosidase; lacZ fragment
   8921..9349    +  rep_origin     f1 ori (sequence partly withheld): f1 bacteriophage origin of replication; arrow indicates direction of (+) strand synthesis
   9402..9506    +  promoter       AmpR promoter: bla
   9507..10367   +  CDS            AmpR: β-lactamase; bla; confers resistance to ampicillin, carbenicillin, and related antibiotics
  10538..11126   +  rep_origin     ori: high-copy-number ColE1/pMB1/pBR322/pUC origin of replication
  11309..11401   +  CDS            lacI (fragment): lac repressor; lacI; The lac repressor binds to the lac operator to inhibit transcription in E. coli. This inhibition can be relieved by adding lactose or isopropyl-β-D-thiogalactopyranoside (IPTG).
  11414..11435   +  protein_bind   CAP binding site: CAP binding activates transcription in the presence of cAMP. E. coli catabolite activator protein
  11450..11480   +  promoter       lac promoter: promoter for the E. coli lac operon
  11484..11506   +  protein_bind   lac operator (fragment): The lac repressor binds to the lac operator to inhibit transcription in E. coli. This inhibition can be relieved by adding lactose or isopropyl-β-D-thiogalactopyranoside (IPTG). lac repressor encoded by lacI
  11549..11567   +  promoter       T3 promoter: promoter for bacteriophage T3 RNA polymerase
>Addgene plasmid #222964 | pLentiCRISPRv1-49535-sgFmr1_CGG5-2 | addgene full sequence | sequence record 444963 | Addgene NGS Result
TTAATGTAGTCTTATGCAATACTCTTGTAGTCTTGCAACATGGTAACGATGAGTTAGCAACATGCCTTAC
AAGGAGAGAAAAAGCACCGTGCATGCCGATTGGTGGAAGTAAGGTGGTACGATCGTGCCTTATTAGGAAG
GCAACAGACGGGTCTGACATGGATTGGACGAACCACTGAATTGCCGCATTGCAGAGATATTGTATTTAAG
TGCCTAGCTCGATACATAAACGGGTCTCTCTGGTTAGACCAGATCTGAGCCTGGGAGCTCTCTGGCTAAC
TAGGGAACCCACTGCTTAAGCCTCAATAAAGCTTGCCTTGAGTGCTTCAAGTAGTGTGTGCCCGTCTGTT
GTGTGACTCTGGTAACTAGAGATCCCTCAGACCCTTTTAGTCAGTGTGGAAAATCTCTAGCAGTGGCGCC
CGAACAGGGACTTGAAAGCGAAAGGGAAACCAGAGGAGCTCTCTCGACGCAGGACTCGGCTTGCTGAAGC
GCGCACGGCAAGAGGCGAGGGGCGGCGACTGGTGAGTACGCCAAAAATTTTGACTAGCGGAGGCTAGAAG
GAGAGAGATGGGTGCGAGAGCGTCAGTATTAAGCGGGGGAGAATTAGATCGCGATGGGAAAAAATTCGGT
TAAGGCCAGGGGGAAAGAAAAAATATAAATTAAAACATATAGTATGGGCAAGCAGGGAGCTAGAACGATT
CGCAGTTAATCCTGGCCTGTTAGAAACATCAGAAGGCTGTAGACAAATACTGGGACAGCTACAACCATCC
CTTCAGACAGGATCAGAAGAACTTAGATCATTATATAATACAGTAGCAACCCTCTATTGTGTGCATCAAA
GGATAGAGATAAAAGACACCAAGGAAGCTTTAGACAAGATAGAGGAAGAGCAAAACAAAAGTAAGACCAC
CGCACAGCAAGCGGCCGCTGATCTTCAGACCTGGAGGAGGAGATATGAGGGACAATTGGAGAAGTGAATT
ATATAAATATAAAGTAGTAAAAATTGAACCATTAGGAGTAGCACCCACCAAGGCAAAGAGAAGAGTGGTG
CAGAGAGAAAAAAGAGCAGTGGGAATAGGAGCTTTGTTCCTTGGGTTCTTGGGAGCAGCAGGAAGCACTA
TGGGCGCAGCGTCAATGACGCTGACGGTACAGGCCAGACAATTATTGTCTGGTATAGTGCAGCAGCAGAA
CAATTTGCTGAGGGCTATTGAGGCGCAACAGCATCTGTTGCAACTCACAGTCTGGGGCATCAAGCAGCTC
CAGGCAAGAATCCTGGCTGTGGAAAGATACCTAAAGGATCAACAGCTCCTGGGGATTTGGGGTTGCTCTG
GAAAACTCATTTGCACCACTGCTGTGCCTTGGAATGCTAGTTGGAGTAATAAATCTCTGGAACAGATTTG
GAATCACACGACCTGGATGGAGTGGGACAGAGAAATTAACAATTACACAAGCTTAATACACTCCTTAATT
GAAGAATCGCAAAACCAGCAAGAAAAGAATGAACAAGAATTATTGGAATTAGATAAATGGGCAAGTTTGT
GGAATTGGTTTAACATAACAAATTGGCTGTGGTATATAAAATTATTCATAATGATAGTAGGAGGCTTGGT
AGGTTTAAGAATAGTTTTTGCTGTACTTTCTATAGTGAATAGAGTTAGGCAGGGATATTCACCATTATCG
TTTCAGACCCACCTCCCAACCCCGAGGGGACCCAGAGAGGGCCTATTTCCCATGATTCCTTCATATTTGC
ATATACGATACAAGGCTGTTAGAGAGATAATTAGAATTAATTTGACTGTAAACACAAAGATATTAGTACA
AAATACGTGACGTAGAAAGTAATAATTTCTTGGGTAGTTTGCAGTTTTAAAATTATGTTTTAAAATGGAC
TATCATATGCTTACCGTAACTTGAAAGTATTTCGATTTCTTGGCTTTATATATCTTGTGGAAAGGACGAA
ACACCGCCAGGGGGCGTGCGGCAGCGGTTTTAGAGCTAGAAATAGCAAGTTAAAATAAGGCTAGTCCGTT
ATCAACTTGAAAAAGTGGCACCGAGTCGGTGCTTTTTTGAATTCTAGATCTTGAGACAAATGGCAGTATT
CATCCACAATTTTAAAAGAAAAGGGGGGATTGGGGGGTACAGTGCAGGGGAAAGAATAGTAGACATAATA
GCAACAGACATACAAACTAAAGAATTACAAAAACAAATTACAAAAATTCAAAATTTTCGGGTTTATTACA
GGGACAGCAGAGATCCACTTTGGCGCCGGCTCGAGTGGCTCCGGTGCCCGTCAGTGGGCAGAGCGCACAT
CGCCCACAGTCCCCGAGAAGTTGGGGGGAGGGGTCGGCAATTGAACCGGTGCCTAGAGAAGGTGGCGCGG
GGTAAACTGGGAAAGTGATGTCGTGTACTGGCTCCGCCTTTTTCCCGAGGGTGGGGGAGAACCGTATATA
AGTGCAGTAGTCGCCGTGAACGTTCTTTTTCGCAACGGGTTTGCCGCCAGAACACAGGTGTCGTGACGCG
GGATCCGCCACCATGGATTACAAAGACGATGACGATAAGATGGCCCCAAAGAAGAAGCGGAAGGTCGGTA
TCCACGGAGTCCCAGCAGCCGACAAGAAGTACAGCATCGGCCTGGACATCGGCACCAACTCTGTGGGCTG
GGCCGTGATCACCGACGAGTACAAGGTGCCCAGCAAGAAATTCAAGGTGCTGGGCAACACCGACCGGCAC
AGCATCAAGAAGAACCTGATCGGAGCCCTGCTGTTCGACAGCGGCGAAACAGCCGAGGCCACCCGGCTGA
AGAGAACCGCCAGAAGAAGATACACCAGACGGAAGAACCGGATCTGCTATCTGCAAGAGATCTTCAGCAA
CGAGATGGCCAAGGTGGACGACAGCTTCTTCCACAGACTGGAAGAGTCCTTCCTGGTGGAAGAGGATAAG
AAGCACGAGCGGCACCCCATCTTCGGCAACATCGTGGACGAGGTGGCCTACCACGAGAAGTACCCCACCA
TCTACCACCTGAGAAAGAAACTGGTGGACAGCACCGACAAGGCCGACCTGCGGCTGATCTATCTGGCCCT
GGCCCACATGATCAAGTTCCGGGGCCACTTCCTGATCGAGGGCGACCTGAACCCCGACAACAGCGACGTG
GACAAGCTGTTCATCCAGCTGGTGCAGACCTACAACCAGCTGTTCGAGGAAAACCCCATCAACGCCAGCG
GCGTGGACGCCAAGGCCATCCTGTCTGCCAGACTGAGCAAGAGCAGACGGCTGGAAAATCTGATCGCCCA
GCTGCCCGGCGAGAAGAAGAATGGCCTGTTCGGAAACCTGATTGCCCTGAGCCTGGGCCTGACCCCCAAC
TTCAAGAGCAACTTCGACCTGGCCGAGGATGCCAAACTGCAGCTGAGCAAGGACACCTACGACGACGACC
TGGACAACCTGCTGGCCCAGATCGGCGACCAGTACGCCGACCTGTTTCTGGCCGCCAAGAACCTGTCCGA
CGCCATCCTGCTGAGCGACATCCTGAGAGTGAACACCGAGATCACCAAGGCCCCCCTGAGCGCCTCTATG
ATCAAGAGATACGACGAGCACCACCAGGACCTGACCCTGCTGAAAGCTCTCGTGCGGCAGCAGCTGCCTG
AGAAGTACAAAGAGATTTTCTTCGACCAGAGCAAGAACGGCTACGCCGGCTACATTGACGGCGGAGCCAG
CCAGGAAGAGTTCTACAAGTTCATCAAGCCCATCCTGGAAAAGATGGACGGCACCGAGGAACTGCTCGTG
AAGCTGAACAGAGAGGACCTGCTGCGGAAGCAGCGGACCTTCGACAACGGCAGCATCCCCCACCAGATCC
ACCTGGGAGAGCTGCACGCCATTCTGCGGCGGCAGGAAGATTTTTACCCATTCCTGAAGGACAACCGGGA
AAAGATCGAGAAGATCCTGACCTTCCGCATCCCCTACTACGTGGGCCCTCTGGCCAGGGGAAACAGCAGA
TTCGCCTGGATGACCAGAAAGAGCGAGGAAACCATCACCCCCTGGAACTTCGAGGAAGTGGTGGACAAGG
GCGCTTCCGCCCAGAGCTTCATCGAGCGGATGACCAACTTCGATAAGAACCTGCCCAACGAGAAGGTGCT
GCCCAAGCACAGCCTGCTGTACGAGTACTTCACCGTGTATAACGAGCTGACCAAAGTGAAATACGTGACC
GAGGGAATGAGAAAGCCCGCCTTCCTGAGCGGCGAGCAGAAAAAGGCCATCGTGGACCTGCTGTTCAAGA
CCAACCGGAAAGTGACCGTGAAGCAGCTGAAAGAGGACTACTTCAAGAAAATCGAGTGCTTCGACTCCGT
GGAAATCTCCGGCGTGGAAGATCGGTTCAACGCCTCCCTGGGCACATACCACGATCTGCTGAAAATTATC
AAGGACAAGGACTTCCTGGACAATGAGGAAAACGAGGACATTCTGGAAGATATCGTGCTGACCCTGACAC
TGTTTGAGGACAGAGAGATGATCGAGGAACGGCTGAAAACCTATGCCCACCTGTTCGACGACAAAGTGAT
GAAGCAGCTGAAGCGGCGGAGATACACCGGCTGGGGCAGGCTGAGCCGGAAGCTGATCAACGGCATCCGG
GACAAGCAGTCCGGCAAGACAATCCTGGATTTCCTGAAGTCCGACGGCTTCGCCAACAGAAACTTCATGC
AGCTGATCCACGACGACAGCCTGACCTTTAAAGAGGACATCCAGAAAGCCCAGGTGTCCGGCCAGGGCGA
TAGCCTGCACGAGCACATTGCCAATCTGGCCGGCAGCCCCGCCATTAAGAAGGGCATCCTGCAGACAGTG
AAGGTGGTGGACGAGCTCGTGAAAGTGATGGGCCGGCACAAGCCCGAGAACATCGTGATCGAAATGGCCA
GAGAGAACCAGACCACCCAGAAGGGACAGAAGAACAGCCGCGAGAGAATGAAGCGGATCGAAGAGGGCAT
CAAAGAGCTGGGCAGCCAGATCCTGAAAGAACACCCCGTGGAAAACACCCAGCTGCAGAACGAGAAGCTG
TACCTGTACTACCTGCAGAATGGGCGGGATATGTACGTGGACCAGGAACTGGACATCAACCGGCTGTCCG
ACTACGATGTGGACCATATCGTGCCTCAGAGCTTTCTGAAGGACGACTCCATCGACAACAAGGTGCTGAC
CAGAAGCGACAAGAACCGGGGCAAGAGCGACAACGTGCCCTCCGAAGAGGTCGTGAAGAAGATGAAGAAC
TACTGGCGGCAGCTGCTGAACGCCAAGCTGATTACCCAGAGAAAGTTCGACAATCTGACCAAGGCCGAGA
GAGGCGGCCTGAGCGAACTGGATAAGGCCGGCTTCATCAAGAGACAGCTGGTGGAAACCCGGCAGATCAC
AAAGCACGTGGCACAGATCCTGGACTCCCGGATGAACACTAAGTACGACGAGAATGACAAGCTGATCCGG
GAAGTGAAAGTGATCACCCTGAAGTCCAAGCTGGTGTCCGATTTCCGGAAGGATTTCCAGTTTTACAAAG
TGCGCGAGATCAACAACTACCACCACGCCCACGACGCCTACCTGAACGCCGTCGTGGGAACCGCCCTGAT
CAAAAAGTACCCTAAGCTGGAAAGCGAGTTCGTGTACGGCGACTACAAGGTGTACGACGTGCGGAAGATG
ATCGCCAAGAGCGAGCAGGAAATCGGCAAGGCTACCGCCAAGTACTTCTTCTACAGCAACATCATGAACT
TTTTCAAGACCGAGATTACCCTGGCCAACGGCGAGATCCGGAAGCGGCCTCTGATCGAGACAAACGGCGA
AACCGGGGAGATCGTGTGGGATAAGGGCCGGGATTTTGCCACCGTGCGGAAAGTGCTGAGCATGCCCCAA
GTGAATATCGTGAAAAAGACCGAGGTGCAGACAGGCGGCTTCAGCAAAGAGTCTATCCTGCCCAAGAGGA
ACAGCGATAAGCTGATCGCCAGAAAGAAGGACTGGGACCCTAAGAAGTACGGCGGCTTCGACAGCCCCAC
CGTGGCCTATTCTGTGCTGGTGGTGGCCAAAGTGGAAAAGGGCAAGTCCAAGAAACTGAAGAGTGTGAAA
GAGCTGCTGGGGATCACCATCATGGAAAGAAGCAGCTTCGAGAAGAATCCCATCGACTTTCTGGAAGCCA
AGGGCTACAAAGAAGTGAAAAAGGACCTGATCATCAAGCTGCCTAAGTACTCCCTGTTCGAGCTGGAAAA
CGGCCGGAAGAGAATGCTGGCCTCTGCCGGCGAACTGCAGAAGGGAAACGAACTGGCCCTGCCCTCCAAA
TATGTGAACTTCCTGTACCTGGCCAGCCACTATGAGAAGCTGAAGGGCTCCCCCGAGGATAATGAGCAGA
AACAGCTGTTTGTGGAACAGCACAAGCACTACCTGGACGAGATCATCGAGCAGATCAGCGAGTTCTCCAA
GAGAGTGATCCTGGCCGACGCTAATCTGGACAAAGTGCTGTCCGCCTACAACAAGCACCGGGATAAGCCC
ATCAGAGAGCAGGCCGAGAATATCATCCACCTGTTTACCCTGACCAATCTGGGAGCCCCTGCCGCCTTCA
AGTACTTTGACACCACCATCGACCGGAAGAGGTACACCAGCACCAAAGAGGTGCTGGACGCCACCCTGAT
CCACCAGAGCATCACCGGCCTGTACGAGACACGGATCGACCTGTCTCAGCTGGGAGGCGACAAGCGTCCT
GCTGCTACTAAGAAAGCTGGTCAAGCTAAGAAAAAGAAAGCTAGCGGCAGCGGCGCCACCAACTTCAGCC
TGCTGAAGCAGGCCGGCGACGTGGAGGAGAACCCCGGCCCCATGACCGAGTACAAGCCCACGGTGCGCCT
CGCCACCCGCGACGACGTCCCCAGGGCCGTACGCACCCTCGCCGCCGCGTTCGCCGACTACCCCGCCACG
CGCCACACCGTCGATCCGGACCGCCACATCGAGCGGGTCACCGAGCTGCAAGAACTCTTCCTCACGCGCG
TCGGGCTCGACATCGGCAAGGTGTGGGTCGCGGACGACGGCGCCGCGGTGGCGGTCTGGACCACGCCGGA
GAGCGTCGAAGCGGGGGCGGTGTTCGCCGAGATCGGCCCGCGCATGGCCGAGTTGAGCGGTTCCCGGCTG
GCCGCGCAGCAACAGATGGAAGGCCTCCTGGCGCCGCACCGGCCCAAGGAGCCCGCGTGGTTCCTGGCCA
CCGTCGGAGTCTCGCCCGACCACCAGGGCAAGGGTCTGGGCAGCGCCGTCGTGCTCCCCGGAGTGGAGGC
GGCCGAGCGCGCCGGGGTGCCCGCCTTCCTGGAGACCTCCGCGCCCCGCAACCTCCCCTTCTACGAGCGG
CTCGGCTTCACCGTCACCGCCGACGTCGAGGTGCCCGAAGGACCGCGCACCTGGTGCATGACCCGCAAGC
CCGGTGCCTGAACGCGTTAAGTCGACAATCAACCTCTGGATTACAAAATTTGTGAAAGATTGACTGGTAT
TCTTAACTATGTTGCTCCTTTTACGCTATGTGGATACGCTGCTTTAATGCCTTTGTATCATGCTATTGCT
TCCCGTATGGCTTTCATTTTCTCCTCCTTGTATAAATCCTGGTTGCTGTCTCTTTATGAGGAGTTGTGGC
CCGTTGTCAGGCAACGTGGCGTGGTGTGCACTGTGTTTGCTGACGCAACCCCCACTGGTTGGGGCATTGC
CACCACCTGTCAGCTCCTTTCCGGGACTTTCGCTTTCCCCCTCCCTATTGCCACGGCGGAACTCATCGCC
GCCTGCCTTGCCCGCTGCTGGACAGGGGCTCGGCTGTTGGGCACTGACAATTCCGTGGTGTTGTCGGGGA
AATCATCGTCCTTTCCTTGGCTGCTCGCCTGTGTTGCCACCTGGATTCTGCGCGGGACGTCCTTCTGCTA
CGTCCCTTCGGCCCTCAATCCAGCGGACCTTCCTTCCCGCGGCCTGCTGCCGGCTCTGCGGCCTCTTCCG
CGTCTTCGCCTTCGCCCTCAGACGAGTCGGATCTCCCTTTGGGCCGCCTCCCCGCGTCGACTTTAAGACC
AATGACTTACAAGGCAGCTGTAGATCTTAGCCACTTTTTAAAAGAAAAGGGGGGACTGGAAGGGCTAATT
CACTCCCAACGAAGACAAGATCTGCTTTTTGCTTGTACTGGGTCTCTCTGGTTAGACCAGATCTGAGCCT
GGGAGCTCTCTGGCTAACTAGGGAACCCACTGCTTAAGCCTCAATAAAGCTTGCCTTGAGTGCTTCAAGT
AGTGTGTGCCCGTCTGTTGTGTGACTCTGGTAACTAGAGATCCCTCAGACCCTTTTAGTCAGTGTGGAAA
ATCTCTAGCAGTACGTATAGTAGTTCATGTCATCTTATTATTCAGTATTTATAACTTGCAAAGAAATGAA
TATCAGAGAGTGAGAGGAACTTGTTTATTGCAGCTTATAATGGTTACAAATAAAGCAATAGCATCACAAA
TTTCACAAATAAAGCATTTTTTTCACTGCATTCTAGTTGTGGTTTGTCCAAACTCATCAATGTATCTTAT
CATGTCTGGCTCTAGCTATCCCGCCCCTAACTCCGCCCATCCCGCCCCTAACTCCGCCCAGTTCCGCCCA
TTCTCCGCCCCATGGCTGACTAATTTTTTTTATTTATGCAGAGGCCGAGGCCGCCTCGGCCTCTGAGCTA
TTCCAGAAGTAGTGAGGAGGCTTTTTTGGAGGCCTAGGGACGTACCCAATTCGCCCTATAGTGAGTCGTA
TTACGCGCGCTCACTGGCCGTCGTTTTACAACGTCGTGACTGGGAAAACCCTGGCGTTACCCAACTTAAT
CGCCTTGCAGCACATCCCCCTTTCGCCAGCTGGCGTAATAGCGAAGAGGCCCGCACCGATCGCCCTTCCC
AACAGTTGCGCAGCCTGAATGGCGAATGGG
[124 nt withheld, positions 8921-9044]
C
[91 nt withheld, positions 9046-9136]
A
[49 nt withheld, positions 9138-9186]
CCTTTGACGTTGGAGTCCACGTTCTTT
[37 nt withheld, positions 9214-9250]
ACCCTATCTCGGTCTATTCTTTTGATTTATAAGGGATTTTGCCGATTTCGGCCTATTGGTTAAAAAATGA
GCTGATTTAACAAAAATTTAACGCGAATTTTAACAAAATATTAACGCTTACAATTTAGGTGGCACTTTTC
GGGGAAATGTGCGCGGAACCCCTATTTGTTTATTTTTCTAAATACATTCAAATATGTATCCGCTCATGAG
ACAATAACCCTGATAAATGCTTCAATAATATTGAAAAAGGAAGAGTATGAGTATTCAACATTTCCGTGTC
GCCCTTATTCCCTTTTTTGCGGCATTTTGCCTTCCTGTTTTTGCTCACCCAGAAACGCTGGTGAAAGTAA
AAGATGCTGAAGATCAGTTGGGTGCACGAGTGGGTTACATCGAACTGGATCTCAACAGCGGTAAGATCCT
TGAGAGTTTTCGCCCCGAAGAACGTTTTCCAATGATGAGCACTTTTAAAGTTCTGCTATGTGGCGCGGTA
TTATCCCGTATTGACGCCGGGCAAGAGCAACTCGGTCGCCGCATACACTATTCTCAGAATGACTTGGTTG
AGTACTCACCAGTCACAGAAAAGCATCTTACGGATGGCATGACAGTAAGAGAATTATGCAGTGCTGCCAT
AACCATGAGTGATAACACTGCGGCCAACTTACTTCTGACAACGATCGGAGGACCGAAGGAGCTAACCGCT
TTTTTGCACAACATGGGGGATCATGTAACTCGCCTTGATCGTTGGGAACCGGAGCTGAATGAAGCCATAC
CAAACGACGAGCGTGACACCACGATGCCTGTAGCAATGGCAACAACGTTGCGCAAACTATTAACTGGCGA
ACTACTTACTCTAGCTTCCCGGCAACAATTAATAGACTGGATGGAGGCGGATAAAGTTGCAGGACCACTT
CTGCGCTCGGCCCTTCCGGCTGGCTGGTTTATTGCTGATAAATCTGGAGCCGGTGAGCGTGGGTCTCGCG
GTATCATTGCAGCACTGGGGCCAGATGGTAAGCCCTCCCGTATCGTAGTTATCTACACGACGGGGAGTCA
GGCAACTATGGATGAACGAAATAGACAGATCGCTGAGATAGGTGCCTCACTGATTAAGCATTGGTAACTG
TCAGACCAAGTTTACTCATATATACTTTAGATTGATTTAAAACTTCATTTTTAATTTAAAAGGATCTAGG
TGAAGATCCTTTTTGATAATCTCATGACCAAAATCCCTTAACGTGAGTTTTCGTTCCACTGAGCGTCAGA
CCCCGTAGAAAAGATCAAAGGATCTTCTTGAGATCCTTTTTTTCTGCGCGTAATCTGCTGCTTGCAAACA
AAAAAACCACCGCTACCAGCGGTGGTTTGTTTGCCGGATCAAGAGCTACCAACTCTTTTTCCGAAGGTAA
CTGGCTTCAGCAGAGCGCAGATACCAAATACTGTTCTTCTAGTGTAGCCGTAGTTAGGCCACCACTTCAA
GAACTCTGTAGCACCGCCTACATACCTCGCTCTGCTAATCCTGTTACCAGTGGCTGCTGCCAGTGGCGAT
AAGTCGTGTCTTACCGGGTTGGACTCAAGACGATAGTTACCGGATAAGGCGCAGCGGTCGGGCTGAACGG
GGGGTTCGTGCACACAGCCCAGCTTGGAGCGAACGACCTACACCGAACTGAGATACCTACAGCGTGAGCT
ATGAGAAAGCGCCACGCTTCCCGAAGGGAGAAAGGCGGACAGGTATCCGGTAAGCGGCAGGGTCGGAACA
GGAGAGCGCACGAGGGAGCTTCCAGGGGGAAACGCCTGGTATCTTTATAGTCCTGTCGGGTTTCGCCACC
TCTGACTTGAGCGTCGATTTTTGTGATGCTCGTCAGGGGGGCGGAGCCTATGGAAAAACGCCAGCAACGC
GGCCTTTTTACGGTTCCTGGCCTTTTGCTGGCCTTTTGCTCACATGTTCTTTCCTGCGTTATCCCCTGAT
TCTGTGGATAACCGTATTACCGCCTTTGAGTGAGCTGATACCGCTCGCCGCAGCCGAACGACCGAGCGCA
GCGAGTCAGTGAGCGAGGAAGCGGAAGAGCGCCCAATACGCAAACCGCCTCTCCCCGCGCGTTGGCCGAT
TCATTAATGCAGCTGGCACGACAGGTTTCCCGACTGGAAAGCGGGCAGTGAGCGCAACGCAATTAATGTG
AGTTAGCTCACTCATTAGGCACCCCAGGCTTTACACTTTATGCTTCCGGCTCGTATGTTGTGTGGAATTG
TGAGCGGATAACAATTTCACACAGGAAACAGCTATGACCATGATTACGCCAAGCGCGCAATTAACCCTCA
CTAAAGGGAACAAAAGCTGGAGCTGCAAGC
